Addgene plasmid #186170: pKI-cjOSR1-EGFP-PGK-Puro
Purpose: Knock-in gene targeting in marmoset cells at OSR1 locus
Depositing lab: Sho Yoshimatsu. Depositing organization: Keio University. Publication: A New Horizon in Reproductive Research with Pluripotent Stem Cells: Successful In Vitro Gametogenesis in Rodents, Its Application to Large Animals, and Future In Vitro Reconstitution of Reproductive Organs Such as "Uteroid" and "Oviductoid". Yoshimatsu S, Kisu I, Qian E, Noce T. Biology (Basel). 2022 Jun 29;11(7):987. doi: 10.3390/biology11070987. PubMed 36101367.
Backbone
  Vector backbone: pCR-Blunt II-TOPO
  Backbone manufacturer: Thermo Fisher Scientific
  Vector type: Marmoset targeting
Growth in bacteria
  Bacterial resistance: Ampicillin, 100 μg/mL
  Growth temperature: 37°C
  Growth strain: NEB Stable
  Copy number: High Copy
Gene/Insert
  Gene/Insert name: EGFP
  Species: Aequorea victoria
  Cloning method: Gibson Cloning
Terms and licenses: Academic/Nonprofit Terms; Industry Terms: Not Available to Industry
How to cite: pKI-cjOSR1-EGFP-PGK-Puro was a gift from Sho Yoshimatsu (Addgene plasmid # 186170 ; http://n2t.net/addgene:186170 ; RRID:Addgene_186170)
