[The description below was written by a language model from this plasmid's Addgene catalogue record and pLannotate feature annotations shown in this document.]
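Description:
pKI-cjOSR1-EGFP-PGK-Puro is a 10.9 kb homologous-recombination donor plasmid for knocking an EGFP reporter into the OSR1 locus of common marmoset cells. The catalogue lists pCR-Blunt II-TOPO as the backbone, and the sequence carries a high-copy ColE1/pUC origin, an f1 origin, lac promoter/operator and lacZα remnants, and a T7 promoter. The recorded bacterial selection is ampicillin. The annotation shows both an AmpR β-lactamase gene and a neo/kanamycin resistance gene with an adjacent Tn5 fragment.

The targeting cassette sits between two stretches that are largely unannotated and presumably serve as the marmoset OSR1 homology arms. The upstream stretch contains short matches to odd-skipped-family and zinc-finger proteins (Drosophila drm and a Xenopus zinc-finger protein), consistent with OSR1 coding sequence lying just before EGFP. The record does not state how EGFP is joined to OSR1 (fusion, 2A or otherwise), nor the arm boundaries.

Downstream of EGFP is a loxP site, then a rabbit β-globin polyadenylation signal and a mouse PGK promoter driving puromycin N-acetyltransferase with a PGK poly(A) signal, closed by a second loxP in the same orientation. Puromycin therefore selects integrants, and Cre can later excise the floxed segment, which as annotated includes the β-globin poly(A) signal as well as the selection cassette.

Outside the downstream arm, an HSV TK promoter fragment drives diphtheria toxin A, followed by SV40 small t intron and β-globin poly(A) sequences. This gives negative selection against random integrations that retain the backbone. The associated publication concerns pluripotent stem cells and in vitro reconstitution of reproductive tissues, so a likely use is an OSR1 reporter line, although the record does not say so explicitly.
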