Features (pLannotate 1.2.2; 26 found; start..end, strand, type, name):
    182..770     -  rep_origin     ori: high-copy-number ColE1/pMB1/pBR322/pUC origin of replication
    941..1801    -  CDS            AmpR: β-lactamase; bla; confers resistance to ampicillin, carbenicillin, and related antibiotics
   1822..2613    -  CDS            neo: KKA2_KLEPN - Also known as kan, nptII. Experimental evidence at protein level: Swiss-Prot protein existence level 1. Resistance to kanamycin, neomycin, paromomycin, ribostamycin, butirosin and gentamicin B. From Klebsiella pneumoniae.
   2645..2944    -  CDS            tnpA (fragment): TN5P_ECOLX - Also known as tnp. Experimental evidence at protein level: Swiss-Prot protein existence level 1. Mediates transposition of transposon Tn5 by a 'cut and paste' mechanism. First, the monomeric transposase binds the 19 bp inverted DNA repeats flanking the transposon. Then, dimerization of the DNA- bound transposase creates a synaptic DNA complex. After nicking of the first DNA strand, excision of the transposon proceeds through a series of intermediates. The transposase then mediates the insertion of the transposon at a new site by strand transfer. The activity of the wild- type tran
   2957..3385    -  rep_origin     f1 ori (sequence partly withheld): f1 bacteriophage origin of replication; arrow indicates direction of (+) strand synthesis
   3389..3546    -  CDS            lacZα (fragment): LacZα fragment of β-galactosidase; lacZ fragment
   3549..3567    +  promoter       T7 promoter: promoter for bacteriophage T7 RNA polymerase
   3610..3717    +  CDS            drm (fragment): DRM_DROME - Experimental evidence at protein level: Swiss-Prot protein existence level 1. Putative transcription factor. May function redundantly with odd and sob in leg joint formation during the larval stages, acting downstream of Notch activation. Acts in a hierarchy during foregut and hindgut patterning and morphogenesis, antagonizing lin to relieve the repressive effect on bowl. Involved in cell rearrangement during elongation of the embryonic hindgut. Regulates expression of hindgut patterning genes to establish the small intestine region of the embryonic hindgut. Required in the foregut
   4489..4569    +  CDS            ZG8_XENLA (fragment): Protein inferred from homology: Swiss-Prot protein existence level 3. May be involved in transcriptional regulation. From Xenopus laevis (African clawed frog).
   4669..5388    +  CDS            EGFP: the original enhanced GFP (Yang et al., 1996) mammalian codon-optimized
   5419..5452    -  protein_bind   loxP: Cre-mediated recombination occurs in the 8-bp core sequence (GCATACAT). Cre recombinase
   5548..5603    +  polyA_signal   β-globin poly(A) signal: rabbit β-globin polyadenylation signal (Gil and Proudfoot, 1987)
   5974..6473    +  promoter       PGK promoter: mouse phosphoglycerate kinase 1 promoter
   6513..7112    +  CDS            PuroR: puromycin N-acetyltransferase; pac from Streptomyces alboniger; confers resistance to puromycin
   7190..7642    +  polyA_signal   PGK poly(A) signal: mouse phosphoglycerate kinase 1 polyadenylation signal
   7669..7702    -  protein_bind   loxP: Cre-mediated recombination occurs in the 8-bp core sequence (GCATACAT). Cre recombinase
   9196..9323    +  promoter       HSV TK promoter (fragment): herpes simplex virus thymidine kinase promoter
   9342..9914    +  CDS            DTA: diphtheria toxin fragment A; Corynebacterium diphtheriae tox
   9917..9989    +  CDS            small t antigen (fragment): SV40 (simian virus 40) small t antigen
   9991..10056   +  intron         small t intron: SV40 (simian virus 40) small t antigen intron
  10124..10198   +  CDS            HBB (fragment): HBB_PONPY - Experimental evidence at transcript level: Swiss-Prot protein existence level 2. Involved in oxygen transport from the lung to the various peripheral tissues. From Pongo pygmaeus (Bornean orangutan).
  10269..10324   +  polyA_signal   β-globin poly(A) signal: rabbit β-globin polyadenylation signal (Gil and Proudfoot, 1987)
  10702..10724   -  protein_bind   lac operator (fragment): The lac repressor binds to the lac operator to inhibit transcription in E. coli. This inhibition can be relieved by adding lactose or isopropyl-β-D-thiogalactopyranoside (IPTG). lac repressor encoded by lacI
  10728..10758   -  promoter       lac promoter: promoter for the E. coli lac operon
  10773..10794   -  protein_bind   CAP binding site: CAP binding activates transcription in the presence of cAMP. E. coli catabolite activator protein
  10807..10899   -  CDS            lacI (fragment): lac repressor; lacI; The lac repressor binds to the lac operator to inhibit transcription in E. coli. This inhibition can be relieved by adding lactose or isopropyl-β-D-thiogalactopyranoside (IPTG).
>Addgene plasmid #186170 | pKI-cjOSR1-EGFP-PGK-Puro | addgene full sequence | sequence record 374590 | Addgene NGS Result
CTTCCGCTTCCTCGCTCACTGACTCGCTGCGCTCGGTCGTTCGGCTGCGGCGAGCGGTATCAGCTCACTC
AAAGGCGGTAATACGGTTATCCACAGAATCAGGGGATAACGCAGGAAAGAACATGTGAGCAAAAGGCCAG
CAAAAGGCCAGGAACCGTAAAAAGGCCGCGTTGCTGGCGTTTTTCCATAGGCTCCGCCCCCCTGACGAGC
ATCACAAAAATCGACGCTCAAGTCAGAGGTGGCGAAACCCGACAGGACTATAAAGATACCAGGCGTTTCC
CCCTGGAAGCTCCCTCGTGCGCTCTCCTGTTCCGACCCTGCCGCTTACCGGATACCTGTCCGCCTTTCTC
CCTTCGGGAAGCGTGGCGCTTTCTCATAGCTCACGCTGTAGGTATCTCAGTTCGGTGTAGGTCGTTCGCT
CCAAGCTGGGCTGTGTGCACGAACCCCCCGTTCAGCCCGACCGCTGCGCCTTATCCGGTAACTATCGTCT
TGAGTCCAACCCGGTAAGACACGACTTATCGCCACTGGCAGCAGCCACTGGTAACAGGATTAGCAGAGCG
AGGTATGTAGGCGGTGCTACAGAGTTCTTGAAGTGGTGGCCTAACTACGGCTACACTAGAAGAACAGTAT
TTGGTATCTGCGCTCTGCTGAAGCCAGTTACCTTCGGAAAAAGAGTTGGTAGCTCTTGATCCGGCAAACA
AACCACCGCTGGTAGCGGTGGTTTTTTTGTTTGCAAGCAGCAGATTACGCGCAGAAAAAAAGGATCTCAA
GAAGATCCTTTGATCTTTTCTACGGGGTCTGACGCTCAGTGGAACGAAAACTCACGTTAAGGGATTTTGG
TCATGAGATTATCAAAAAGGATCTTCACCTAGATCCTTTTAAATTAAAAATGAAGTTTTAAATCAATCTA
AAGTATATATGAGTAAACTTGGTCTGACAGTTACCAATGCTTAATCAGTGAGGCACCTATCTCAGCGATC
TGTCTATTTCGTTCATCCATAGTTGCCTGACTCCCCGTCGTGTAGATAACTACGATACGGGAGGGCTTAC
CATCTGGCCCCAGTGCTGCAATGATACCGCGAGACCCACGCTCACCGGCTCCAGATTTATCAGCAATAAA
CCAGCCAGCCGGAAGGGCCGAGCGCAGAAGTGGTCCTGCAACTTTATCCGCCTCCATCCAGTCTATTAAT
TGTTGCCGGGAAGCTAGAGTAAGTAGTTCGCCAGTTAATAGTTTGCGCAACGTTGTTGCCATTGCTACAG
GCATCGTGGTGTCACGCTCGTCGTTTGGTATGGCTTCATTCAGCTCCGGTTCCCAACGATCAAGGCGAGT
TACATGATCCCCCATGTTGTGCAAAAAAGCGGTTAGCTCCTTCGGTCCTCCGATCGTTGTCAGAAGTAAG
TTGGCCGCAGTGTTATCACTCATGGTTATGGCAGCACTGCATAATTCTCTTACTGTCATGCCATCCGTAA
GATGCTTTTCTGTGACTGGTGAGTACTCAACCAAGTCATTCTGAGAATAGTGTATGCGGCGACCGAGTTG
CTCTTGCCCGGCGTCAATACGGGATAATACCGCGCCACATAGCAGAACTTTAAAAGTGCTCATCATTGGA
AAACGTTCTTCGGGGCGAAAACTCTCAAGGATCTTACCGCTGTTGAGATCCAGTTCGATGTAACCCACTC
GTGCACCCAACTGATCTTCAGCATCTTTTACTTTCACCAGCGTTTCTGGGTGAGCAAAAACAGGAAGGCA
AAATGCCGCAAAAAAGGGAATAAGGGCGACACGGAAATGTTGAATACTCATACTCTTCCTTTTTCAATTC
AGAAGAACTCGTCAAGAAGGCGATAGAAGGCGATGCGCTGCGAATCGGGAGCGGCGATACCGTAAAGCAC
GAGGAAGCGGTCAGCCCATTCGCCGCCAAGCTCTTCAGCAATATCACGGGTAGCCAACGCTATGTCCTGA
TAGCGGTCCGCCACACCCAGCCGGCCACAGTCGATGAATCCAGAAAAGCGGCCATTTTCCACCATGATAT
TCGGCAAGCAGGCATCGCCATGGGTCACGACGAGATCCTCGCCGTCGGGCATGCGCGCCTTGAGCCTGGC
GAACAGTTCGGCTGGCGCGAGCCCCTGATGCTCTTCGTCCAGATCATCCTGATCGACAAGACCGGCTTCC
ATCCGAGTACGTGCTCGCTCGATGCGATGTTTCGCTTGGTGGTCGAATGGGCAGGTAGCCGGATCAAGCG
TATGCAGCCGCCGCATTGCATCAGCCATGATGGATACTTTCTCGGCAGGAGCAAGGTGGGATGACAGGAG
ATCCTGCCCCGGCACTTCGCCCAATAGCAGCCAGTCCCTTCCCGCTTCAGTGACAACGTCGAGCACAGCT
GCGCAAGGAACGCCCGTCGTGGCCAGCCACGATAGCCGCGCTGCCTCGTCCTGCAGTTCATTCAGGGCAC
CGGACAGGTCGGTCTTGACAAAAAGAACCGGGCGCCCCTGCGCTGACAGCCGGAACACGGCGGCATCAGA
GCAGCCGATTGTCTGTTGTGCCCAGTCATAGCCGAATAGCCTCTCCACCCAAGCGGCCGGAGAACCTGCG
TGCAATCCATCTTGTTCAATCATGCGAAACGATCCTCATCCTGTCTCTTGATCAGATCTTGATCCCCTGC
GCCATCAGATCCTTGGCGGCAAGAAAGCCATCCAGTTTACTTTGCAGGGCTTCCCAACCTTACCAGAGGG
CGCCCCAGCTGGCAATTCCGGTTCGCTTGCTGTCCATAAAACCGCCCAGTCTAGCTATCGCCATGTAAGC
CCACTGCAAGCTACCTGCTTTCTCTTTGCGCTTGCGTTTTCCCTTGTCCAGATAGCCCAGTAGCTGACAT
TCATCCGGGGTCAGCACCGTTTCTGCGGACTGGCTTTCTACGTGTTCCGCTTCCTTTAGCAGCCCTTGCG
CCCTGAATTTTGTTAAAATTCGCGTTAAATTTTTGTTAAATCAGCTCATTTTTTAACCAATAGGCCGAAA
TCGGCAAAATCCCTTATAAATCAAAAGAATAGACCGAGATAGGGT
[37 nt withheld, positions 3056-3092]
AAAGAACGTGGACTCCAACGTCAAAGG
[49 nt withheld, positions 3120-3168]
T
[91 nt withheld, positions 3170-3260]
G
[124 nt withheld, positions 3262-3385]
CCATTCGCCATTCAGGCTGCGCAACTGTTGGGAAGGGCGATCGGTGCGGGCCTCTTCGCTATTACGCCAG
CTGGCGAAAGGGGGATGTGCTGCAAGGCGATTAAGTTGGGTAACGCCAGGGTTTTCCCAGTCACGACGTT
GTAAAACGACGGCCAGTGAATTGTAATACGACTCACTATAGGGCGAATTGGGCCCTCTAGATGCATGCTC
GAGCGGCCGCGTCCTACAACCTACTTATCCATGAGCGGACCCACACCGACGAGCGGCCCTACACCTGTGA
CATCTGCCACAAAGCCTTCCGAAGGCAAGACCACCTGCGGGACCACAGGTGCGGCAATGCGGGTGGCCCA
AGAGAGAGCTCTCTGCCTCTGGCCTCACCATCTTTCTCCCTAACGAGATTCTTGAGACCCCCTACTGGCT
CCAAGCCTCTGGGGGTTCAGAAAATTCTTTAAAATCAAGAAGGAAAGCCTAGGAGACCCAGGGATAGGTT
TTGGAGCATGGGTTCAGGAAATGTGGGAATAAACAGGACCCAAGATTAAGTGAGGTCTCCGTGAGCTCCA
GACAAGCACATAGCTTCCTCCATCCTCAGGGCTGTCCAGTAGAAGGTTTTGTGGTGAAGGAAATGTGACA
TGAGACATATGTGACAGTTAAGTATTTGAAATGTAATAGTGCACCTGAAAAACTGGTTTTATTTAATTTT
AAGTAATTTAATAAATATTTAATAAGCACACGTGCTAGTGTGTGCTTAGCACCATCTTGGACAGTGCAGA
TCAAGCAAATTGTCTGACTCCGGCTCCCTTAACTCATCTTCAGTGTTGACCCAGGCCTTATAAGGAGGCC
AAGCTTGCCCCTCCCGCCCACCAGGAAGGCAGGTAACTGAATCTGTGTAAGGATCAGACTTTGCTAAAGC
ATCTCCTTTTCCTCCCCACTCCATCCCCAATCAACATTTTGTCTCATCCACACTTGGTACCCGACAACGC
CCTTTTCCTTTGAGAACAAAGTGCCCCATAGCAGTGGGAGGGGATCTTGGGCAATTGTTTATAATATTGC
ATCATTTTGCAAGGATGAACTCTGTTTCTGCCCTCAGATATATTCACTCCAAAGAGAAGCCCTTCAAGTG
TCAAGAGTGTGGGAAAGGATTCTGCCAGTCCAGGACTCTCGCTGTCCACAAGACGCTACACTCACAGGTG
AAGGAGCTCAAAACCTCCAAGATCAAATGCGCTAGCGCCACTAACTTCTCCCTGTTGAAACAAGCAGGGG
ATGTCGAAGAGAATCCCGGGCCAATGGTGAGCAAGGGCGAGGAGCTGTTCACCGGGGTGGTGCCCATCCT
GGTCGAGCTGGACGGCGACGTAAACGGCCACAAGTTCAGCGTGTCCGGCGAGGGCGAGGGCGATGCCACC
TACGGCAAGCTGACCCTGAAGTTCATCTGCACCACCGGCAAGCTGCCCGTGCCCTGGCCCACCCTCGTGA
CCACCCTGACCTACGGCGTGCAGTGCTTCAGCCGCTACCCCGACCACATGAAGCAGCACGACTTCTTCAA
GTCCGCCATGCCCGAAGGCTACGTCCAGGAGCGCACCATCTTCTTCAAGGACGACGGCAACTACAAGACC
CGCGCCGAGGTGAAGTTCGAGGGCGACACCCTGGTGAACCGCATCGAGCTGAAGGGCATCGACTTCAAGG
AGGACGGCAACATCCTGGGGCACAAGCTGGAGTACAACTACAACAGCCACAACGTCTATATCATGGCCGA
CAAGCAGAAGAACGGCATCAAGGTGAACTTCAAGATCCGCCACAACATCGAGGACGGCAGCGTGCAGCTC
GCCGACCACTACCAGCAGAACACCCCCATCGGCGACGGCCCCGTGCTGCTGCCCGACAACCACTACCTGA
GCACCCAGTCCGCCCTGAGCAAAGACCCCAACGAGAAGCGCGATCACATGGTCCTGCTGGAGTTCGTGAC
CGCCGCCGGGATCACTCTCGGCATGGACGAGCTGTACAAGTAAGAATTCCGATCATATTCAATAACCCTT
AATATAACTTCGTATAATGTATGCTATACGAAGTTATTAGGTCTGAAGAGGAGTTTACGTCCAGCCATCT
TTTTCCCTCTGCCAAAAATTATGGGGACATCATGAAGCCCCTTGAGCATCTGACTTCTGGCTAATAAAGG
AAATTTATTTTCATTGCAATAGTGTGTTGGAATTTTTTGTGTCTCTCACTCGGAAGGACATATGGGAGGG
CAAATCATTTAAAACATCAGAATGAGTATTTGGTTTAGAGTTTGGCAACATATGCCCATATGCTGGCTGC
CATGAACAAAGGTTGGCTATAAAGAGGTCATCAGTATATGAAACAGCCCCCTGCTGTCCATTCCTTATTC
CATAGAAAAGCCTTGACTTGAGGTTAGATTTTTTTTATATTTTGTTTTGTGTTATTTTTTTCTTTAACAT
CCCTAAAATTTTCCTTACATGTTTTACTAGCCAGATTTTTCCTCCTCTCCTGACTACTCCCAGTCATAGC
TGTCCCTCTTCTCTTATGGAGATCCCTCGACCTGCAGAAGCTTAGGATCTCGACCTCGAAATTCTACCGG
GTAGGGGAGGCGCTTTTCCCAAGGCAGTCTGGAGCATGCGCTTTAGCAGCCCCGCTGGGCACTTGGCGCT
ACACAAGTGGCCTCTGGCCTCGCACACATTCCACATCCACCGGTAGGCGCCAACCGGCTCCGTTCTTTGG
TGGCCCCTTCGCGCCACCTTCTACTCCTCCCCTAGTCAGGAAGTTCCCCCCCGCCCCGCAGCTCGCGTCG
TGCAGGACGTGACAAATGGAAGTAGCACGTCTCACTAGTCTCGTGCAGATGGACAGCACCGCTGAGCAAT
GGAAGCGGGTAGGCCTTTGGGGCAGCGGCCAATAGCAGCTTTGCTCCTTCGCTTTCTGGGCTCAGAGGCT
GGGAAGGGGTGGGTCCGGGGGCGGGCTCAGGGGCGGGCTCAGGGGCGGGGCGGGCGCCCGAAGGTCCTCC
GGAGGCCCGGCATTCTGCACGCTTCAAAAGCGCACGTCTGCCGCGCTGTTCTCCTCTTCCTCATCTCCGG
GCCTTTCGACCTGCATCCATCTAGATCTCGAGCAGCTGAAGCTTACCATGACCGAGTACAAGCCCACGGT
GCGCCTCGCCACCCGCGACGACGTCCCCAGGGCCGTACGCACCCTCGCCGCCGCGTTCGCCGACTACCCC
GCCACGCGCCACACCGTCGATCCGGACCGCCACATCGAGCGGGTCACCGAGCTGCAAGAACTCTTCCTCA
CGCGCGTCGGGCTCGACATCGGCAAGGTGTGGGTCGCGGACGACGGCGCCGCGGTGGCGGTCTGGACCAC
GCCGGAGAGCGTCGAAGCGGGGGCGGTGTTCGCCGAGATCGGCCCGCGCATGGCCGAGTTGAGCGGTTCC
CGGCTGGCCGCGCAGCAACAGATGGAAGGCCTCCTGGCGCCGCACCGGCCCAAGGAGCCCGCGTGGTTCC
TGGCCACCGTCGGCGTCTCGCCCGACCACCAGGGCAAGGGTCTGGGCAGCGCCGTCGTGCTCCCCGGAGT
GGAGGCGGCCGAGCGCGCCGGGGTGCCCGCCTTCCTGGAGACCTCCGCGCCCCGCAACCTCCCCTTCTAC
GAGCGGCTCGGCTTCACCGTCACCGCCGACGTCGAGGTGCCCGAAGGACCGCGCACCTGGTGCATGACCC
GCAAGCCCGGTGCCTGACGCCCGCCCCACGACCCGCAGCGCCCGACCGAAAGGAGCGCACGACCCCATGC
ATCGATGATATCAGATCCCCGGGATGCAGAAATTGATGATCTATTAAACAATAAAGATGTCCACTAAAAT
GGAAGTTTTTCCTGTCATACTTTGTTAAGAAGGGTGAGAACAGAGTACCTACATTTTGAATGGAAGGATT
GGAGCTACGGGGGTGGGGGTGGGGTGGGATTAGATAAATGCCTGCTCTTTACTGAAGGCTCTTTACTATT
GCTTTATGATAATGTTTCATAGTTGGATATCATAATTTAAACAAGCAAAACCAAATTAAGGGCCAGCTCA
TTCCTCCCACTCATGATCTATAGATCTATAGATCTCTCGTGGGATCATTGTTTTTCTCTTGATTCCCACT
TTGTGGTTCTAAGTACTGTGGTTTCCAAATGTGTCAGTTTCATAGCCTGAAGAACGAGATCAGCAGCCTC
TGTTCCACATACACTTCATTCTCAGTATTGTTTTGCCAAGTTCTAATTCCATCAGAAGCTGGTCGAGATC
CGGAACCCTTAATATAACTTCGTATAATGTATGCTATACGAAGTTATTAGGTCCCTCGAAGAGGTTCACT
AGGCGCGCCATAGAGCCTCCGGGTTACAAGGACCCTGGGCACAGCGGCCCTCTCCTCCAGAGGGACCAGA
AGCCTAACTCTGGCGGGCAGGGGAGAGGCGCTCGGCTTGTTCAGGACCTTCCACCTCTCCAACATTGTCC
CCTGGGTCCCTGGCGCACGCGGCACTTCAGAGCCCCGCCCGGGGCCTAGACCCAGACCGACCCGGCTGCT
CCCCTAGGACGCGGCTAAACTCTTGGCCAAAAGGCGGTACTCACGTGGCGGAAGGGAAACTGCATTAAAA
AAAGAACGAACGCTCCGTAGAGCTGCAGCGGCGCCTCTCCCAGAAGTATTACTTTTTCTATTGTTATTTT
ATACGTTTTCATTTTTATTTTTGTCTTTGACCATATAAGCTTGTAACTCTGACTGCGGAGAGTGAGGGGA
GAAGGGAGAAGCAACGAAGTCCTTCGCACTGGCACCTCCCAGCTCCTCCTCCTGCCCCTGCCCCCACCCC
GGAGGCTGCAAAAGTGTAATCCCGGTATCTACTTCAGCCGTCTGCCCCGGGACCGCGGGGCCAGGAGCGC
CCTCTCCCAGCTCTTGCAGCTCAACCGGGCTCCGAGACTCAGACAGCCGTGCGAGGACCTCCGGCCTGGG
GGCTGCAGGGGACCCGGCCTCTGCCGCCTAGACACCACGAGGGAGCAGCCAGCCAGGAGCCGGGCGTTAT
ATTACGATTGGCACTTTATGCTGACCATCGGTAACGGACATTTATCACTGGAGTTTTTTTTTTTTTTTAA
CTATTAAATAAACGGTTATTTTACAGGCATTGCAGGATGGGTAATTTCCCTCCTAAACGTGGGAAACCGG
GTGGGTCTTCTCTTTGAGATGACCAGGTTTCTTTGCAGGACGCCAGTGTGTCCCGCTCCTTCCACCCTGT
CTTATTAGGACGACAGGGCTGAAATGGATAGAGAAATGCCCCCTCTCCCGGGTAGGTCTGCCTCTGCCCC
ACCATGTATTTTCTTACTTTTTTCCTCCACCTCCAGGGTAGGGTCTCAGCTGTCCCACTCCTCACCTCTA
AAGGGCTGTGAGTTTAGGAAGAACCTAAGCCTGAAAGCAGAACACTGGCCGTGAGAAATCCCAGCGTCTC
TGGGTGCTGAGGTCGCTTAGGGTGCAAGAAGAGAAGAGAATGTCGTTCCCCACCCTAACCGAAGACTTCC
CTCCTGGCCTCTGGCTTTGGGGTGGGAAAGAACCACCCTCACAGAGCCTCAGCGCTGTATTGTTTCCTGT
TCCCAGGGGTCCCAACACTGGGCTGCAGATACGCAATCACTGCTGCCTCCCCAGGAGCTCCTGGTCGAGC
AGTGTGGTTTTCAAGAGGAAGCAAAAAGCCTCTCCACCCAGGCCTGGAATGTTTCCACCCAATGTCGAGC
AGTGTGGTTTTGCAAGAGGAAGCAAAAAGCCTCTCCACCCAGGCCTGGAATGTTTCCACCCAATGTCGAG
CAAACCCCGCCCAGCGTCTTGTCATTGGCGAATTCGAACACGCAGATGCAGTCGGGGCGGCGCGGTCCCA
GGTCCACTTCGCATATTAAGGTGACGCGTGTGGCCTCGAACACCGAGCGACCCTGCAGGTCCTCGCCATG
GATCCTGATGATGTTGTTGATTCTTCTAAATCTTTTGTGATGGAAAACTTTTCTTCGTACCACGGGACTA
AACCTGGTTATGTAGATTCCATTCAAAAAGGTATACAAAAGCCAAAATCTGGTACACAAGGAAATTATGA
CGATGATTGGAAAGGGTTTTATAGTACCGACAATAAATACGACGCTGCGGGATACTCTGTAGATAATGAA
AACCCGCTCTCTGGAAAAGCTGGAGGCGTGGTCAAAGTGACGTATCCAGGACTGACGAAGGTTCTCGCAC
TAAAAGTGGATAATGCCGAAACTATTAAGAAAGAGTTAGGTTTAAGTCTCACTGAACCGTTGATGGAGCA
AGTCGGAACGGAAGAGTTTATCAAAAGGTTCGGTGATGGTGCTTCGCGTGTAGTGCTCAGCCTTCCCTTC
GCTGAGGGGAGTTCTAGCGTTGAATATATTAATAACTGGGAACAGGCGAAAGCGTTAAGCGTAGAACTTG
AGATTAATTTTGAAACCCGTGGAAAACGTGGCCAAGATGCGATGTATGAGTATATGGCTCAAGCCTGTGC
AGGAAATCGTGTCAGGCGATCTCTTTGTGAAGGAACCTTACTTCTGTGGTGTGACATAATTGGACAAACT
ACCTACAGAGATTTAAAGCTCTAAGGTAAATATAAAATTTTTAAGTGTATAATGTGTTAAACTACTGATT
CTAATTGTTTGTGTATTTTAGATTCCAACCTATGGAACTGATGAATGGGAGCAGTGGTGGAATGCAGATC
CACTAGAGTCGAAGCGGCTTCACTCCTCAGGTGCAGGCTGCCTATCAGAAGGTGGTGGCTGGTGTGGCCA
ATGCCCTGGCTCACAAATACCACTGAGATCTTTTTCCCTCTGCCAAAAATTATGGGGACATCATGAAGCC
CCTTGAGCATCTGACTTCTGGCTAATAAAGGAAATTTATTTTCATTGCAATAGTGTGTTGGAATTTTTTG
TGTCTCTCACTCGGAAGGACATATGGGAGGGCAAATCATTTAAAACATCAGAATGAGTATTTGGTTTAGA
GTTTGGCAACATATGCCCATATGCTGGCTGCCATGAACAAAGGTTGGCTATAAAGAGGTCATCAGTATAT
GAAACAGCCCCCTGCTGTCCATTCCTTATTCCATAGAAAAGCCTTGACTTGAGGTTAGATTTTTTTTATA
TTTTGTTTTGTGTTATTTTTTTCTTTAACATCCCTAAAATTTTCCTTACATGTTTTACTAGCCAGATTTT
TCCTCCTCTCCTGACTACTCCCAGTCATAGCTGTCCCTCTTCTCTTATGGAGATCAGCTCGGTACCAAGC
TTGGCGTAATCATGGTCATAGCTGTTTCCTGTGTGAAATTGTTATCCGCTCACAATTCCACACAACATAC
GAGCCGGAAGCATAAAGTGTAAAGCCTGGGGTGCCTAATGAGTGAGCTAACTCACATTAATTGCGTTGCG
CTCACTGCCCGCTTTCCAGTCGGGAAACCTGTCGTGCCAGCTGCATTAATGAATCGGCCAACGCGCGGGG
AGAGGCGGTTTGCGTATTGGGCGCT
